>Addgene plasmid #177020 | pEPQD0CM0818 | addgene full sequence | sequence record 348386 | Addgene NGS Result
TACGATGCCATTGGGATATATCAACGGTGGTATATCCAGTGATTTTTTTCTCCATTTTAGCTTCCTTAGC
TCCTGAAAATCTCGATAACTCAAAAAATACGCCCGGTAGTGATCTTATTTCATTATGGTGAAAGTTGGAA
CCTCTTACGTGCCCGATCAACTCGAGTGCCACCTGACGTCTAAGAAACCATTATTATCATGACATTAACC
TATAAAAATAGGCGTATCACGAGGCAGAATTTCAGATAAAAAAAATCCTTAGCTTTCGCTAAGGATGATT
TCTGGAATTCGGTCTCAAATGTGCTCAAACACAAATGCCCAGTTGGCCAATTTGTCTGAACAAGTAAAGG
GGAAGGTCACTGAATTTGATTTCAAGGAGTACATGCGTTCCAAGGCAATGTCAGTGAATGAGGCACTGGA
CAGGGCTGTCCCACTTCGTTATCCTGAAAAAATACATGAAGCTATGAGGTATTCTCTTCTAGCAGGAGGG
AAGCGAGTTCGTCCTATTCTGTGCATTGCAGCATGTGAGCTTGTGGGAGGGAGCGAGGAGCTCGCCATGC
CAACTGCCTGTGCAATGGAAATTATCCACACAATGTCTTTGATTCATGATGACTTGCCTCCCATGGACAA
TGATGATTTACGCCGAGGTAAGCCTACAAACCACAAGGTGTTCGGTGAAGGCACTGCTGTTCTTGCGGGG
GATGCACTTCTTTCATTTGCATTTGAGCACATTGCAGTGTCCACAAGCAAGACTGTGGAGTCTGATAGGG
TTTTGAGGGTGGTATCTGAATTGGGTAGAGCAATAGGCTCGGAAGGGGTTGCAGGTGGGCAGGTTGCTGA
TATTACCAGTCAGGGGAATCCTTCTGTTGGCCTTGAGACTCTGGAATGGATTCACATTCACAAGACTGCA
GTGCTCTTGGAGTGCTCCGTTGCTAGTGGGGCGATCATCGGTGGTGCTTCTGATGATGAGATTGAGAGAG
TTCGAAAGTATGCCCGTTGCGTGGGGCTTCTGTTTCAGGTTGTGGATGACATTCTCGATGTCACGAAATC
ATCAGAAGAATTGGGTAAGACTGCAGCAAAGGATTTGCTTAGTGATAAGGCCACTTATCCCAAGCTCATG
GGTTTGGAGAAAGCAAAGGAGTTTGCTGATGAATTGTTGGGCAAAGCTAAGGAGGAGTTATCTTTCTTCA
ACCCAACTAAGGCTGCACCTCTGTTGGGTCTTGCAGATTACATTGCACAAAGACAGAACTGAGCTTCGAG
ACCCTGCAGTCCGGCAAAAAAGGGCAAGGTGTCACCACCCTGCCCTTTTTCTTTAAAACCGAAAAGATTA
CTTCGCGTTATGCAGGCTTCCTCGCTCACTGACTCGCTGCGCTCGGTCGTTCGGCTGCGGCGAGCGGTAT
CAGCTCACTCAAAGGCGGTAATACGGTTATCCACAGAATCAGGGGATAACGCAGGAAAGAACATGTGAGC
AAAAGGCCAGCAAAAGGCCAGGAACCGTAAAAAGGCCGCGTTGCTGGCGTTTTTCCACAGGCTCCGCCCC
CCTGACGAGCATCACAAAAATCGACGCTCAAGTCAGAGGTGGCGAAACCCGACAGGACTATAAAGATACC
AGGCGTTTCCCCCTGGAAGCTCCCTCGTGCGCTCTCCTGTTCCGACCCTGCCGCTTACCGGATACCTGTC
CGCCTTTCTCCCTTCGGGAAGCGTGGCGCTTTCTCATAGCTCACGCTGTAGGTATCTCAGTTCGGTGTAG
GTCGTTCGCTCCAAGCTGGGCTGTGTGCACGAACCCCCCGTTCAGCCCGACCGCTGCGCCTTATCCGGTA
ACTATCGTCTTGAGTCCAACCCGGTAAGACACGACTTATCGCCACTGGCAGCAGCCACTGGTAACAGGAT
TAGCAGAGCGAGGTATGTAGGCGGTGCTACAGAGTTCTTGAAGTGGTGGCCTAACTACGGCTACACTAGA
AGAACAGTATTTGGTATCTGCGCTCTGCTGAAGCCAGTTACCTTCGGAAAAAGAGTTGGTAGCTCTTGAT
CCGGCAAACAAACCACCGCTGGTAGCGGTGGTTTTTTTGTTTGCAAGCAGCAGATTACGCGCAGAAAAAA
AGGATCTCAAGAAGATCCTTTGATCTTTTCTACGGGGTCTGACGCTCAGTGGAACGAAAACTCACGTTAA
GGGATTTTGGTCATGAGATTATCAAAAAGGATCTTCACCTAGATCCTTTTAAATTAAAAATGAAGTTTTA
AATCAATCTAAAGTATATATGAGTAAACTTGGTCTGACAGCTCGAGGCTTGGATTCTCACCAATAAAAAA
CGCCCGGCGGCAACCGAGCGTTCTGAACAAATCCAGATGGAGTTCTGAGGTCATTACTGGATCTATCAAC
AGGAGTCCAAGCGAGCTCGATATCAAATTACGCCCCGCCCTGCCACTCATCGCAGTACTGTTGTAATTCA
TTAAGCATTCTGCCGACATGGAAGCCATCACAAACGGCATGATGAACCTGAATCGCCAGCGGCATCAGCA
CCTTGTCGCCTTGCGTATAATATTTGCCCATGGTGAAAACGGGGGCGAAGAAGTTGTCCATATTGGCCAC
GTTTAAATCAAAACTGGTGAAACTCACCCAGGGATTGGCTGAGACGAAAAACATATTCTCAATAAACCCT
TTAGGGAAATAGGCCAGGTTTTCACCGTAACACGCCACATCTTGCGAATATATGTGTAGAAACTGCCGGA
AATCGTCGTGGTATTCACTCCAGAGCGATGAAAACGTTTCAGTTTGCTCATGGAAAACGGTGTAACAAGG
GTGAACACTATCCCATATCACCAGCTCACCGTCTTTCATTGCCATACGAAATTCCGGATGAGCATTCATC
AGGCGGGCAAGAATGTGAATAAAGGCCGGATAAAACTTGTGCTTATTTTTCTTTACGGTCTTTAAAAAGG
CCGTAATATCCAGCTGAACGGTCTGGTTATAGGTACATTGAGCAACTGACTGAAATGCCTCAAAATGTTC
TT
Features (pLannotate 1.2.2; 7 found; start..end, strand, type, name):
     56..153     -  promoter       cat promoter: promoter of the E. coli cat gene encoding chloramphenicol acetyltransferase
    227..1249    +  CDS            GGPPS9 (fragment): GGPP9_ARATH - Also known as GGPPS6. Experimental evidence at protein level: Swiss-Prot protein existence level 1. Catalyzes the trans-addition of the three molecules of IPP onto DMAPP to form geranylgeranyl pyrophosphate. From Arabidopsis thaliana (Mouse-ear cress).
    239..282     -  terminator     bacterial terminator: putative bacterial transcription terminator
   1270..1327    +  terminator     his operon terminator: This putative transcriptin terminator from the E. coli his operon has a 2-bp deletion introduced during synthesis. Its efficiency has not been determined.
   1522..2110    -  rep_origin     ori: high-copy-number ColE1/pMB1/pBR322/pUC origin of replication
   2293..2387    -  terminator     lambda t0 terminator: transcription terminator from phage lambda
   2411..55      -  CDS            cat (across the origin): CAT_ECOLX - Experimental evidence at protein level: Swiss-Prot protein existence level 1. This enzyme is an effector of chloramphenicol resistance in bacteria. From Escherichia coli. This protein is used as a marker in many commonly used cloning vectors, such as pACYC184.
