[The description below was written by a language model from this plasmid's Addgene catalogue record and pLannotate feature annotations shown in this document.]
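Description:
pEPQD0CM0818 is a Level 0 coding-sequence part for MoClo/Golden Gate assembly, built in the pUAP1 universal acceptor backbone and classed as a synthetic biology vector. It is a small plasmid of about 3 kb, maintained in E. coli on a high-copy ColE1/pUC-type origin. Selection is by chloramphenicol, through a cat gene driven by its native promoter and followed by the lambda t0 terminator. A his operon terminator lies just downstream of the insert, which helps insulate the part from the backbone.

The insert encodes geranyl pyrophosphate (geranyl diphosphate) synthase from Picea abies (Norway spruce), with the transit peptide removed, so the protein would be expected not to be directed to the plastid. The coding sequence includes a stop codon and has been domesticated by removing all internal BpiI, BsaI, BsmBI and SapI sites. It is flanked by an inverted pair of BsaI sites that release it with AATG and GCTT overhangs, matching the Phytobrick standard for a CDS position. The plasmid itself carries no plant promoter or terminator; these are supplied by other Level 0 parts when a transcription unit is assembled.

The automated annotation labels the open reading frame as a fragment of Arabidopsis GGPPS9. This most likely reflects homology among short-chain prenyltransferases rather than the true origin of the insert, which the catalogue gives as spruce. The "bacterial terminator" called inside the CDS is likewise only a putative sequence match. The part was deposited with work on reconstituting monoterpene indole alkaloid biosynthesis in Nicotiana benthamiana, where a GPP synthase would supply the monoterpene precursor.
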