Addgene plasmid #177020: pEPQD0CM0818
Purpose: Level 0 CDS (with stop codon) part for MoClo assembly, AATG-GCTT
Depositing lab: Nicola Patron. Depositing organization: Earlham Institute. Publication: Reconstitution of monoterpene indole alkaloid biosynthesis in genome engineered Nicotiana benthamiana. Dudley QM, Jo S, Guerrero DAS, Chhetry M, Smedley MA, Harwood WA, Sherden NH, O'Connor SE, Caputi L, Patron NJ. Commun Biol. 2022 Sep 10;5(1):949. doi: 10.1038/s42003-022-03904-w. PubMed 36088516.
Backbone
  Vector backbone: pUAP1
  Vector type: Synthetic Biology
Growth in bacteria
  Bacterial resistance: Chloramphenicol, 25 μg/mL
  Growth temperature: 37°C
  Growth strain: DH5alpha
  Copy number: High Copy
Gene/Insert
  Gene/Insert name: geranyl pyrophosphate synthase; geranyl diphosphate synthase
  Species: Picea abies (Norway spruce)
  Mutation: transit peptide removed
  Cloning method: Restriction Enzyme; 5′ cloning site Unknown (unknown if destroyed); 3′ cloning site Unknown (unknown if destroyed)
  Sequencing primers: 5′ GGCGTATCACGAGGCAGAATTTC; 3′ CCTGCATAACGCGAAGTAATC
Terms and licenses: Academic/Nonprofit Terms; Industry Terms: Not Available to Industry
Depositor comments: Genbank accession: GQ369788, transit peptide removed, the CDS sequence has been domesticated (all endogenous BpiI, BsaI, BsmBI and SapI recognition sites removed) and are flanked by an inverted pair of BsaI recognition sites that produce overhangs compatible with the phytobrick assembly standard
How to cite: pEPQD0CM0818 was a gift from Nicola Patron (Addgene plasmid # 177020 ; http://n2t.net/addgene:177020 ; RRID:Addgene_177020)
